Addgene plasmid #159122: RaCCR1_EYFP_pcDNA3.1
Purpose: This plasmid encodes RaCCR1 rhodopsin domain
Depositing lab: John Spudich. Depositing organization: University of Texas Health Science Center at Houston. Publication: Conductance Mechanisms of Rapidly Desensitizing Cation Channelrhodopsins from Cryptophyte Algae. Sineshchekov OA, Govorunova EG, Li H, Wang Y, Melkonian M, Wong GK, Brown LS, Spudich JL. mBio. 2020 Apr 21;11(2). pii: mBio.00657-20. doi: 10.1128/mBio.00657-20. PubMed 32317325.
Backbone
  Vector backbone: pcDNA3.1(+)
  Backbone manufacturer: Invitrogen
  Vector type: Mammalian Expression
Growth in bacteria
  Bacterial resistance: Ampicillin, 100 μg/mL
  Growth temperature: 37°C
  Growth strain: DH5alpha
  Copy number: High Copy
Gene/Insert
  Gene/Insert name: RaCCR1 (alt name: MN585300)
  Species: Rhodomonas abbreviata
  Insert size (bp): 993
  Tag / fusion protein: EYFP (C terminal on backbone)
  Cloning method: Restriction Enzyme; 5′ cloning site Unknown (unknown if destroyed)
Terms and licenses: Academic/Nonprofit Terms; Industry Terms: Not Available to Industry
How to cite: RaCCR1_EYFP_pcDNA3.1 was a gift from John Spudich (Addgene plasmid # 159122 ; http://n2t.net/addgene:159122 ; RRID:Addgene_159122)
