[The description below was written by a language model from this plasmid's Addgene catalogue record and pLannotate feature annotations shown in this document.]
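Description:
RaCCR1_EYFP_pcDNA3.1 is a mammalian expression plasmid built on the pcDNA3.1(+) backbone that encodes the rhodopsin domain of RaCCR1, a cation channelrhodopsin from the cryptophyte alga Rhodomonas abbreviata, fused at its C terminus to EYFP. The insert is recorded as 993 bp. It is not itself annotated in the feature table, but the unannotated stretch between the T7 promoter and the start of the EYFP coding sequence is of the right size to hold it. Transcription is driven by the human cytomegalovirus immediate-early enhancer and promoter and terminated by the bovine growth hormone polyadenylation signal. A T7 promoter upstream of the insert could support in vitro transcription or serve as a sequencing primer site. A V5 epitope sequence is annotated shortly after EYFP, but the record does not say whether it is in frame and translated as part of the fusion.

In bacteria the plasmid is maintained at high copy from a ColE1/pUC-type origin and selected with ampicillin through the β-lactamase gene. An f1 origin is also present. For mammalian cells, an SV40 early promoter drives the neomycin phosphotransferase gene with an SV40 polyadenylation signal, allowing G418 selection of stable transfectants. The short HIV-1 LTR, ble, lacI and bom fragments called by the annotation software appear to be partial matches or backbone remnants rather than functional elements.

The associated work concerns conductance mechanisms of rapidly desensitizing cryptophyte cation channelrhodopsins. This suggests the construct is used to express the light-gated channel heterologously in cultured mammalian cells, where EYFP fluorescence would identify expressing cells for functional study.
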