Features (pLannotate 1.2.2; 21 found; start..end, strand, type, name):
    159..538     +  enhancer       CMV enhancer: human cytomegalovirus immediate early enhancer
    539..742     +  promoter       CMV promoter: human cytomegalovirus (CMV) immediate early promoter
    738..771     +  LTR            5' LTR (truncated) (fragment): truncated 5' long terminal repeat (LTR) from HIV-1
    787..805     +  promoter       T7 promoter: promoter for bacteriophage T7 RNA polymerase
   1852..2568    +  CDS            EYFP: enhanced YFP mammalian codon-optimized
   2598..2639    +  CDS            V5 tag: epitope tag from simian virus 5
   2695..2919    +  polyA_signal   bGH poly(A) signal: bovine growth hormone polyadenylation signal
   2923..2944    +  promoter       SV40 promoter (fragment): SV40 enhancer and early promoter
   2965..3393    +  rep_origin     f1 ori (sequence partly withheld): f1 bacteriophage origin of replication; arrow indicates direction of (+) strand synthesis
   3407..3736    +  promoter       SV40 promoter: SV40 enhancer and early promoter
   3803..4594    +  CDS            neo: KKA2_KLEPN - Also known as kan, nptII. Experimental evidence at protein level: Swiss-Prot protein existence level 1. Resistance to kanamycin, neomycin, paromomycin, ribostamycin, butirosin and gentamicin B. From Klebsiella pneumoniae.
   4620..4778    +  CDS            ble (fragment): BLE_KLEPN - Experimental evidence at protein level: Swiss-Prot protein existence level 1. Binding protein with a strong affinity to the bleomycin family of antibiotics. Binds to CL990; an antimitotic-antibiotic compound. From Klebsiella pneumoniae.
   4773..4894    +  polyA_signal   SV40 poly(A) signal: SV40 polyadenylation signal
   4967..4983    -  protein_bind   lac operator: The lac repressor binds to the lac operator to inhibit transcription in E. coli. This inhibition can be relieved by adding lactose or isopropyl-β-D-thiogalactopyranoside (IPTG). lac repressor encoded by lacI
   4991..5021    -  promoter       lac promoter: promoter for the E. coli lac operon
   5036..5057    -  protein_bind   CAP binding site: CAP binding activates transcription in the presence of cAMP. E. coli catabolite activator protein
   5070..5162    -  CDS            lacI (fragment): lac repressor; lacI; The lac repressor binds to the lac operator to inhibit transcription in E. coli. This inhibition can be relieved by adding lactose or isopropyl-β-D-thiogalactopyranoside (IPTG).
   5345..5933    -  rep_origin     ori: high-copy-number ColE1/pMB1/pBR322/pUC origin of replication
   6104..6964    -  CDS            AmpR: β-lactamase; bla; confers resistance to ampicillin, carbenicillin, and related antibiotics
   6965..7069    -  promoter       AmpR promoter: bla
   7128..4       -  misc_feature   bom (fragment) (across the origin): basis of mobility region from pBR322
>Addgene plasmid #159122 | RaCCR1_EYFP_pcDNA3.1 | addgene full sequence | sequence record 310663 | Addgene NGS Result
GTATCTGCTCCCTGCTTGTGTGTTGGAGGTCGCTGAGTAGTGCGCGAGCAAAATTTAAGCTACAACAAGG
CAAGGCTTGACCGACAATTGCATGAAGAATCTGCTTAGGGTTAGGCGTTTTGCGCTGCTTCGCGATGTAC
GGGCCAGATATACGCGTTGACATTGATTATTGACTAGTTATTAATAGTAATCAATTACGGGGTCATTAGT
TCATAGCCCATATATGGAGTTCCGCGTTACATAACTTACGGTAAATGGCCCGCCTGGCTGACCGCCCAAC
GACCCCCGCCCATTGACGTCAATAATGACGTATGTTCCCATAGTAACGCCAATAGGGACTTTCCATTGAC
GTCAATGGGTGGAGTATTTACGGTAAACTGCCCACTTGGCAGTACATCAAGTGTATCATATGCCAAGTAC
GCCCCCTATTGACGTCAATGACGGTAAATGGCCCGCCTGGCATTATGCCCAGTACATGACCTTATGGGAC
TTTCCTACTTGGCAGTACATCTACGTATTAGTCATCGCTATTACCATGGTGATGCGGTTTTGGCAGTACA
TCAATGGGCGTGGATAGCGGTTTGACTCACGGGGATTTCCAAGTCTCCACCCCATTGACGTCAATGGGAG
TTTGTTTTGGCACCAAAATCAACGGGACTTTCCAAAATGTCGTAACAACTCCGCCCCATTGACGCAAATG
GGCGGTAGGCGTGTACGGTGGGAGGTCTATATAAGCAGAGCTCTCTGGCTAACTAGAGAACCCACTGCTT
ACTGGCTTATCGAAATTAATACGACTCACTATAGGGAGACCCAAGCTGGCTAGTTAAGCTTGGTACCGAG
CTCGGATCCATGGTGTCTGAGGGCTACGGCGACAAGTATCTGGAGGGCAGCATGAGGGGCTGGTACACAC
CCTGCACCTTCGGCACACCTGCCATCATGGCCCACTGGGTGACCTTCCTGTTTCTGTTCGTGTGCACAAT
GTATCTGGCAAGGGACAGCTGGACCGCAAGAGGACCAGGCGGCAGAGAGAGATGGTACGCCGGCTATCAC
GAGGATTACAACATCAGCCTGTATGTGAATCTGTTTGCCATGATCGCCTACTTCGGCAAGATCGTGGCCG
ACTCCGTGGGCCACAACTATAACAATGTGGGCCCCCTGGTCATCGGCCTGGGCAATTACAGATATGCCGA
CTACATGCTGACCTGCCCTCTGCTGGCCTATGATCTGATGTCCCAGGTGCGCGCCCCCTTCAAGATCACA
GGCGGCGTGCTGATCTTCTGCGTGCTGCTGACCGGCACAGCCACCAACTACTATCCTGGCGATGAGATGC
GGGCCGGCTCTATGGCCTGGTTTATCTTCGGCTGCTTTCTGTACTTCGTGGCCTACTATCTGTTTTACAC
CGTGGTGAAGATCCAGTATACAAGACTGCTGGCCCTGGCAGCATCTACCGAGGCCAAGAAGGCCTTTATG
CCCCTGAAGCTGGCCCTGTACACATTCTTTAGCATCTGGATCGTGTTCCCTATCGTGTGGCTGCTGGGCC
ACCAGGGCCTGAACATCCTGTCCAATGACGCCCAGGAGTGTCTGCACTGCGCCTGTGATCTGACCGCCAA
GTCTTTTTACGGCTTCGCCCTGGCCAAGTACCGGAAGTATTTTGACAAGAAGATGTTCGATATGCTGACA
GAGCTGGGAATCGACGGAGAGGAGGGCCTGGAGCACCTGGAGCAGGATCTGAAGAACCAGGACATCGGCG
ATGGCAAGGCCGATATCAAGAGGATGTCCACCACAAGGGGACCAGGCCTGAGCGTGATCTCCGTGAATAA
GCACCACCCCGCCTTCCTGGCCGCGGCCGCCGTGAGCAAGGGCGAGGAGCTGTTCACCGGGGTGGTGCCC
ATCCTGGTCGAGCTGGACGGCGACGTAAACGGCCACAAGTTCAGCGTGTCCGGCGAGGGCGAGGGCGATG
CCACCTACGGCAAGCTGACCCTGAAGTTCATCTGCACCACCGGCAAGCTGCCCGTGCCCTGGCCCACCCT
CGTGACCACCTTCGGCTACGGCCTGCAGTGCTTCGCCCGCTACCCCGACCACATGAAGCAGCACGACTTC
TTCAAGTCCGCCATGCCCGAAGGCTACGTCCAGGAGCGCACCATCTTCTTCAAGGACGACGGCAACTACA
AGACCCGCGCCGAGGTGAAGTTCGAGGGCGACACCCTGGTGAACCGCATCGAGCTGAAGGGCATCGACTT
CAAGGAGGACGGCAACATCCTGGGGCACAAGCTGGAGTACAACTACAACAGCCACAACGTCTATATCATG
GCCGACAAGCAGAAGAACGGCATCAAGGTGAACTTCAAGATCCGCCACAACATCGAGGACGGCAGCGTGC
AGCTCGCCGACCACTACCAGCAGAACACCCCCATCGGCGACGGCCCCGTGCTGCTGCCCGACAACCACTA
CCTGAGCTACCAGTCCGCCCTGAGCAAAGACCCCAACGAGAAGCGCGATCACATGGTCCTGCTGGAGTTC
GTGACCGCCGCCGGGATCACTCTCGGCATGGACGAGCTGTACAAGTAACATATGCTCTAGAGGGCCCGCG
GTTCGAAGGTAAGCCTATCCCTAACCCTCTCCTCGGTCTCGATTCTACGCGTACCGGTCATCATCACCAT
CACCATTGAGTTTAAACCCGCTGATCAGCCTCGACTGTGCCTTCTAGTTGCCAGCCATCTGTTGTTTGCC
CCTCCCCCGTGCCTTCCTTGACCCTGGAAGGTGCCACTCCCACTGTCCTTTCCTAATAAAATGAGGAAAT
TGCATCGCATTGTCTGAGTAGGTGTCATTCTATTCTGGGGGGTGGGGTGGGGCAGGACAGCAAGGGGGAG
GATTGGGAAGACAATAGCAGGCATGCTGGGGATGCGGTGGGCTCTATGGCTTCTGAGGCGGAAAGAACCA
GCTGGGGCTCTAGGGGGTATCCCC
[124 nt withheld, positions 2965-3088]
C
[91 nt withheld, positions 3090-3180]
A
[49 nt withheld, positions 3182-3230]
CCTTTGACGTTGGAGTCCACGTTCTTT
[37 nt withheld, positions 3258-3294]
ACCCTATCTCGGTCTATTCTTTTGATTTATAAGGGATTTTGCCGATTTCGGCCTATTGGTTAAAAAATGA
GCTGATTTAACAAAAATTTAACGCGAATTAATTCTGTGGAATGTGTGTCAGTTAGGGTGTGGAAAGTCCC
CAGGCTCCCCAGCAGGCAGAAGTATGCAAAGCATGCATCTCAATTAGTCAGCAACCAGGTGTGGAAAGTC
CCCAGGCTCCCCAGCAGGCAGAAGTATGCAAAGCATGCATCTCAATTAGTCAGCAACCATAGTCCCGCCC
CTAACTCCGCCCATCCCGCCCCTAACTCCGCCCAGTTCCGCCCATTCTCCGCCCCATGGCTGACTAATTT
TTTTTATTTATGCAGAGGCCGAGGCCGCCTCTGCCTCTGAGCTATTCCAGAAGTAGTGAGGAGGCTTTTT
TGGAGGCCTAGGCTTTTGCAAAAAGCTCCCGGGAGCTTGTATATCCATTTTCGGATCTGATCAAGAGACA
GGATGAGGATCGTTTCGCATGATTGAACAAGATGGATTGCACGCAGGTTCTCCGGCCGCTTGGGTGGAGA
GGCTATTCGGCTATGACTGGGCACAACAGACAATCGGCTGCTCTGATGCCGCCGTGTTCCGGCTGTCAGC
GCAGGGGCGCCCGGTTCTTTTTGTCAAGACCGACCTGTCCGGTGCCCTGAATGAACTGCAGGACGAGGCA
GCGCGGCTATCGTGGCTGGCCACGACGGGCGTTCCTTGCGCAGCTGTGCTCGACGTTGTCACTGAAGCGG
GAAGGGACTGGCTGCTATTGGGCGAAGTGCCGGGGCAGGATCTCCTGTCATCTCACCTTGCTCCTGCCGA
GAAAGTATCCATCATGGCTGATGCAATGCGGCGGCTGCATACGCTTGATCCGGCTACCTGCCCATTCGAC
CACCAAGCGAAACATCGCATCGAGCGAGCACGTACTCGGATGGAAGCCGGTCTTGTCGATCAGGATGATC
TGGACGAAGAGCATCAGGGGCTCGCGCCAGCCGAACTGTTCGCCAGGCTCAAGGCGCGCATGCCCGACGG
CGAGGATCTCGTCGTGACCCATGGCGATGCCTGCTTGCCGAATATCATGGTGGAAAATGGCCGCTTTTCT
GGATTCATCGACTGTGGCCGGCTGGGTGTGGCGGACCGCTATCAGGACATAGCGTTGGCTACCCGTGATA
TTGCTGAAGAGCTTGGCGGCGAATGGGCTGACCGCTTCCTCGTGCTTTACGGTATCGCCGCTCCCGATTC
GCAGCGCATCGCCTTCTATCGCCTTCTTGACGAGTTCTTCTGAGCGGGACTCTGGGGTTCGCGAAATGAC
CGACCAAGCGACGCCCAACCTGCCATCACGAGATTTCGATTCCACCGCCGCCTTCTATGAAAGGTTGGGC
TTCGGAATCGTTTTCCGGGACGCCGGCTGGATGATCCTCCAGCGCGGGGATCTCATGCTGGAGTTCTTCG
CCCACCCCAACTTGTTTATTGCAGCTTATAATGGTTACAAATAAAGCAATAGCATCACAAATTTCACAAA
TAAAGCATTTTTTTCACTGCATTCTAGTTGTGGTTTGTCCAAACTCATCAATGTATCTTATCATGTCTGT
ATACCGTCGACCTCTAGCTAGAGCTTGGCGTAATCATGGTCATAGCTGTTTCCTGTGTGAAATTGTTATC
CGCTCACAATTCCACACAACATACGAGCCGGAAGCATAAAGTGTAAAGCCTGGGGTGCCTAATGAGTGAG
CTAACTCACATTAATTGCGTTGCGCTCACTGCCCGCTTTCCAGTCGGGAAACCTGTCGTGCCAGCTGCAT
TAATGAATCGGCCAACGCGCGGGGAGAGGCGGTTTGCGTATTGGGCGCTCTTCCGCTTCCTCGCTCACTG
ACTCGCTGCGCTCGGTCGTTCGGCTGCGGCGAGCGGTATCAGCTCACTCAAAGGCGGTAATACGGTTATC
CACAGAATCAGGGGATAACGCAGGAAAGAACATGTGAGCAAAAGGCCAGCAAAAGGCCAGGAACCGTAAA
AAGGCCGCGTTGCTGGCCTTTTTCCATAGGCTCCGCCCCCCTGACGAGCATCACAAAAATCGACGCTCAA
GTCAGAGGTGGCGAAACCCGACAGGACTATAAAGATACCAGGCGTTTCCCCCTGGAAGCTCCCTCGTGCG
CTCTCCTGTTCCGACCCTGCCGCTTACCGGATACCTGTCCGCCTTTCTCCCTTCGGGAAGCGTGGCGCTT
TCTCATAGCTCACGCTGTAGGTATCTCAGTTCGGTGTAGGTCGTTCGCTCCAAGCTGGGCTGTGTGCACG
AACCCCCCGTTCAGCCCGACCGCTGCGCCTTATCCGGTAACTATCGTCTTGAGTCCAACCCGGTAAGACA
CGACTTATCGCCACTGGCAGCAGCCACTGGTAACAGGATTAGCAGAGCGAGGTATGTAGGCGGTGCTACA
GAGTTCTTGAAGTGGTGGCCTAACTACGGCTACACTAGAAGAACAGTATTTGGTATCTGCGCTCTGCTGA
AGCCAGTTACCTTCGGAAAAAGAGTTGGTAGCTCTTGATCCGGCAAACAAACCACCGCTGGTAGCGGTGG
TTTTTTTGTTTGCAAGCAGCAGATTACGCGCAGAAAAAAAGGATCTCAAGAAGATCCTTTGATCTTTTCT
ACGGGGTCTGACGCTCAGTGGAACGAAAACTCACGTTAAGGGATTTTGGTCATGAGATTATCAAAAAGGA
TCTTCACCTAGATCCTTTTAAATTAAAAATGAAGTTTTAAATCAATCTAAAGTATATATGAGTAAACTTG
GTCTGACAGTTACCAATGCTTAATCAGTGAGGCACCTATCTCAGCGATCTGTCTATTTCGTTCATCCATA
GTTGCCTGACTCCCCGTCGTGTAGATAACTACGATACGGGAGGGCTTACCATCTGGCCCCAGTGCTGCAA
TGATACCGCGAGACCCACGCTCACCGGCTCCAGATTTATCAGCAATAAACCAGCCAGCCGGAAGGGCCGA
GCGCAGAAGTGGTCCTGCAACTTTATCCGCCTCCATCCAGTCTATTAATTGTTGCCGGGAAGCTAGAGTA
AGTAGTTCGCCAGTTAATAGTTTGCGCAACGTTGTTGCCATTGCTACAGGCATCGTGGTGTCACGCTCGT
CGTTTGGTATGGCTTCATTCAGCTCCGGTTCCCAACGATCAAGGCGAGTTACATGATCCCCCATGTTGTG
CAAAAAAGCGGTTAGCTCCTTCGGTCCTCCGATCGTTGTCAGAAGTAAGTTGGCCGCAGTGTTATCACTC
ATGGTTATGGCAGCACTGCATAATTCTCTTACTGTCATGCCATCCGTAAGATGCTTTTCTGTGACTGGTG
AGTACTCAACCAAGTCATTCTGAGAATAGTGTATGCGGCGACCGAGTTGCTCTTGCCCGGCGTCAATACG
GGATAATACCGCGCCACATAGCAGAACTTTAAAAGTGCTCATCATTGGAAAACGTTCTTCGGGGCGAAAA
CTCTCAAGGATCTTACCGCTGTTGAGATCCAGTTCGATGTAACCCACTCGTGCACCCAACTGATCTTCAG
CATCTTTTACTTTCACCAGCGTTTCTGGGTGAGCAAAAACAGGAAGGCAAAATGCCGCAAAAAAGGGAAT
AAGGGCGACACGGAAATGTTGAATACTCATACTCTTCCTTTTTCAATATTATTGAAGCATTTATCAGGGT
TATTGTCTCATGAGCGGATACATATTTGAATGTATTTAGAAAAATAAACAAATAGGGGTTCCGCGCACAT
TTCCCCGAAAAGTGCCACCTGACGTCGACGGATCGGGAGATCTCCCGATCCCCTATGGTGCACTCTCAGT
ACAATCTGCTCTGATGCCGCATAGTTAAGCCA
