>Addgene plasmid #159122 | RaCCR1_EYFP_pcDNA3.1 | depositor partial sequence | sequence record 307420 | RaCCR1 rhodopsin domain
ATGGTGTCTGAGGGCTACGGCGACAAGTATCTGGAGGGCAGCATGAGGGGCTGGTACACACCCTGCACCT
TCGGCACACCTGCCATCATGGCCCACTGGGTGACCTTCCTGTTTCTGTTCGTGTGCACAATGTATCTGGC
AAGGGACAGCTGGACCGCAAGAGGACCAGGCGGCAGAGAGAGATGGTACGCCGGCTATCACGAGGATTAC
AACATCAGCCTGTATGTGAATCTGTTTGCCATGATCGCCTACTTCGGCAAGATCGTGGCCGACTCCGTGG
GCCACAACTATAACAATGTGGGCCCCCTGGTCATCGGCCTGGGCAATTACAGATATGCCGACTACATGCT
GACCTGCCCTCTGCTGGCCTATGATCTGATGTCCCAGGTGCGCGCCCCCTTCAAGATCACAGGCGGCGTG
CTGATCTTCTGCGTGCTGCTGACCGGCACAGCCACCAACTACTATCCTGGCGATGAGATGCGGGCCGGCT
CTATGGCCTGGTTTATCTTCGGCTGCTTTCTGTACTTCGTGGCCTACTATCTGTTTTACACCGTGGTGAA
GATCCAGTATACAAGACTGCTGGCCCTGGCAGCATCTACCGAGGCCAAGAAGGCCTTTATGCCCCTGAAG
CTGGCCCTGTACACATTCTTTAGCATCTGGATCGTGTTCCCTATCGTGTGGCTGCTGGGCCACCAGGGCC
TGAACATCCTGTCCAATGACGCCCAGGAGTGTCTGCACTGCGCCTGTGATCTGACCGCCAAGTCTTTTTA
CGGCTTCGCCCTGGCCAAGTACCGGAAGTATTTTGACAAGAAGATGTTCGATATGCTGACAGAGCTGGGA
ATCGACGGAGAGGAGGGCCTGGAGCACCTGGAGCAGGATCTGAAGAACCAGGACATCGGCGATGGCAAGG
CCGATATCAAGAGGATGTCCACCACAAGGGGACCAGGCCTGAGCGTGATCTCCGTGAATAAGCACCACCC
CGCCTTCCTGGCC
